>Addgene plasmid #234220 | pAIP4_2H7W | addgene full sequence | sequence record 464185 | Addgene NGS Result
TCGCGTTAAATTTTTGTTAAATCAGCTCATTTTTTAACCAATAGGCCGAAATCGGCAAAATCCCTTATAA
ATCAAAAGAATAGACCGAGATAGGGT
[37 nt withheld, positions 97-133]
AAAGAACGTGGACTCCAACGTCAAAGG
[49 nt withheld, positions 161-209]
T
[91 nt withheld, positions 211-301]
G
[124 nt withheld, positions 303-426]
CCCATTCGCCAATCCGGATATAGTTCCTCCTTTCAGCAAAAAACCCCTCAAGACCCGTTTAGAGGCCCCA
AGGGGTTATGCTAGTTATTGCTCAGCGGTGGCAGCAGCCAACTCAGCTTCCTTTCGGGCTTTGTTAGCAG
CCGGATCTCAGTGGTGGTGGTGGTGGTGCTCGAGTCATTACGAACCCGCCTTCAGGTACACGATAAAGCG
CTCAGAATCGTGGGACGGACCGGTCCACGGACGCATATAGGTCAGGTTCACCGCATGCGTACCTGCCGCT
TTAACGGTAACATGAAAGTGCTCAGTGCCGCCTGCACCCAGCAATTTGCTGTCTGGCGGGAAGTACTTGT
TCTCGACGGTAAACATGCTTTCATTCGGCGATTCTTTCGTACCGCCCTCGAAATACCAGGCGAAGCCGGT
GGTCGGGTTGCTCGGGAGCTGAATTTCAACCAATTCACCAACCGCCACCGTCAGGGTAGCTCCATTGTGA
GCCTTTGTTACTTTATGTGATCCAGAGCCGCCAATCTGTTCACGGTGGGCTTCAATGATGTCGTTGTCTT
CCATGTCCAGGTCTTCCGGCGCTTGATCTGCCTGGATGCGAATACCGTCATACAGGAAACGCAGGCTATC
CATTTCCTTGCCCTGACGTTTGGCAAACGCTTCCATCAGGCGACGCAGCGGCGTGGTCTTTTTGATCTTA
AAGAAAATTTCAGAGCTGCCGTCACTAACTTTCAGGTTAATATGGGTTTCCGGTTTCACTTCCGGCTTGA
CTTCCGGCTTTGCTTCTTGGTTGACTTCCGAATCTTGCAGGCTACCGTGGTGATGGTGATGGTGATGATG
GTGATGAATCTTCGCCATCATATGTATATCTCCTTCTTAAAGTTAAACAAAATTATTTCTAGAGGGGAAT
TGTTATCCGCTCACAATTCCCCTATAGTGAGTCGTATTAATTTCGCGGGATCGAGATCGATCTCGATCCT
CTACGCCGGACGCATCGTGGCCGGCATCACCGGCGCCACAGGTGCGGTTGCTGGCGCCTATATCGCCGAC
ATCACCGATGGGGAAGATCGGGCTCGCCACTTCGGGCTCATGAGCGCTTGTTTCGGCGTGGGTATGGTGG
CAGGCCCCGTGGCCGGGGGACTGTTGGGCGCCATCTCCTTGCATGCACCATTCCTTGCGGCGGCGGTGCT
CAACGGCCTCAACCTACTACTGGGCTGCTTCCTAATGCAGGAGTCGCATAAGGGAGAGCGTCGAGATCCC
GGACACCATCGAATGGCGCAAAACCTTTCGCGGTATGGCATGATAGCGCCCGGAAGAGAGTCAATTCAGG
GTGGTGAATGTGAAACCAGTAACGTTATACGATGTCGCAGAGTATGCCGGTGTCTCTTATCAGACCGTTT
CCCGCGTGGTGAACCAGGCCAGCCACGTTTCTGCGAAAACGCGGGAAAAAGTGGAAGCGGCGATGGCGGA
GCTGAATTACATTCCCAACCGCGTGGCACAACAACTGGCGGGCAAACAGTCGTTGCTGATTGGCGTTGCC
ACCTCCAGTCTGGCCCTGCACGCGCCGTCGCAAATTGTCGCGGCGATTAAATCTCGCGCCGATCAACTGG
GTGCCAGCGTGGTGGTGTCGATGGTAGAACGAAGCGGCGTCGAAGCCTGTAAAGCGGCGGTGCACAATCT
TCTCGCGCAACGCGTCAGTGGGCTGATCATTAACTATCCGCTGGATGACCAGGATGCCATTGCTGTGGAA
GCTGCCTGCACTAATGTTCCGGCGTTATTTCTTGATGTCTCTGACCAGACACCCATCAACAGTATTATTT
TCTCCCATGAAGACGGTACGCGACTGGGCGTGGAGCATCTGGTCGCATTGGGTCACCAGCAAATCGCGCT
GTTAGCGGGCCCATTAAGTTCTGTCTCGGCGCGTCTGCGTCTGGCTGGCTGGCATAAATATCTCACTCGC
AATCAAATTCAGCCGATAGCGGAACGGGAAGGCGACTGGAGTGCCATGTCCGGTTTTCAACAAACCATGC
AAATGCTGAATGAGGGCATCGTTCCCACTGCGATGCTGGTTGCCAACGATCAGATGGCGCTGGGCGCAAT
GCGCGCCATTACCGAGTCCGGGCTGCGCGTTGGTGCGGACATCTCGGTAGTGGGATACGACGATACCGAA
GACAGCTCATGTTATATCCCGCCGTTAACCACCATCAAACAGGATTTTCGCCTGCTGGGGCAAACCAGCG
TGGACCGCTTGCTGCAACTCTCTCAGGGCCAGGCGGTGAAGGGCAATCAGCTGTTGCCCGTCTCACTGGT
GAAAAGAAAAACCACCCTGGCGCCCAATACGCAAACCGCCTCTCCCCGCGCGTTGGCCGATTCATTAATG
CAGCTGGCACGACAGGTTTCCCGACTGGAAAGCGGGCAGTGAGCGCAACGCAATTAATGTAAGTTAGCTC
ACTCATTAGGCACCGGGATCTCGACCGATGCCCTTGAGAGCCTTCAACCCAGTCAGCTCCTTCCGGTGGG
CGCGGGGCATGACTATCGTCGCCGCACTTATGACTGTCTTCTTTATCATGCAACTCGTAGGACAGGTGCC
GGCAGCGCTCTGGGTCATTTTCGGCGAGGACCGCTTTCGCTGGAGCGCGACGATGATCGGCCTGTCGCTT
GCGGTATTCGGAATCTTGCACGCCCTCGCTCAAGCCTTCGTCACTGGTCCCGCCACCAAACGTTTCGGCG
AGAAGCAGGCCATTATCGCCGGCATGGCGGCCCCACGGGTGCGCATGATCGTGCTCCTGTCGTTGAGGAC
CCGGCTAGGCTGGCGGGGTTGCCTTACTGGTTAGCAGAATGAATCACCGATACGCGAGCGAACGTGAAGC
GACTGCTGCTGCAAAACGTCTGCGACCTGAGCAACAACATGAATGGTCTTCGGTTTCCGTGTTTCGTAAA
GTCTGGAAACGCGGAAGTCAGCGCCCTGCACCATTATGTTCCGGATCTGCATCGCAGGATGCTGCTGGCT
ACCCTGTGGAACACCTACATCTGTATTAACGAAGCGCTGGCATTGACCCTGAGTGATTTTTCTCTGGTCC
CGCCGCATCCATACCGCCAGTTGTTTACCCTCACAACGTTCCAGTAACCGGGCATGTTCATCATCAGTAA
CCCGTATCGTGAGCATCCTCTCTCGTTTCATCGGTATCATTACCCCCATGAACAGAAATCCCCCTTACAC
GGAGGCATCAGTGACCAAACAGGAAAAAACCGCCCTTAACATGGCCCGCTTTATCAGAAGCCAGACATTA
ACGCTTCTGGAGAAACTCAACGAGCTGGACGCGGATGAACAGGCAGACATCTGTGAATCGCTTCACGACC
ACGCTGATGAGCTTTACCGCAGCTGCCTCGCGCGTTTCGGTGATGACGGTGAAAACCTCTGACACATGCA
GCTCCCGGAGACGGTCACAGCTTGTCTGTAAGCGGATGCCGGGAGCAGACAAGCCCGTCAGGGCGCGTCA
GCGGGTGTTGGCGGGTGTCGGGGCGCAGCCATGACCCAGTCACGTAGCGATAGCGGAGTGTATACTGGCT
TAACTATGCGGCATCAGAGCAGATTGTACTGAGAGTGCACCATTGCGGTGTGAAATACCGCACAGATGCG
TAAGGAGAAAATACCGCATCAGGCGCTCTTCCGCTTCCTCGCTCACTGACTCGCTGCGCTCGGTCGTTCG
GCTGCGGCGAGCGGTATCAGCTCACTCAAAGGCGGTAATACGGTTATCCACAGAATCAGGGGATAACGCA
GGAAAGAACATGTGAGCAAAAGGCCAGCAAAAGGCCAGGAACCGTAAAAAGGCCGCGTTGCTGGCGTTTT
TCCATAGGCTCCGCCCCCCTGACGAGCATCACAAAAATCGACGCTCAAGTCAGAGGTGGCGAAACCCGAC
AGGACTATAAAGATACCAGGCGTTTCCCCCTGGAAGCTCCCTCGTGCGCTCTCCTGTTCCGACCCTGCCG
CTTACCGGATACCTGTCCGCCTTTCTCCCTTCGGGAAGCGTGGCGCTTTCTCATAGCTCACGCTGTAGGT
ATCTCAGTTCGGTGTAGGTCGTTCGCTCCAAGCTGGGCTGTGTGCACGAACCCCCCGTTCAGCCCGACCG
CTGCGCCTTATCCGGTAACTATCGTCTTGAGTCCAACCCGGTAAGACACGACTTATCGCCACTGGCAGCA
GCCACTGGTAACAGGATTAGCAGAGCGAGGTATGTAGGCGGTGCTACAGAGTTCTTGAAGTGGTGGCCTA
ACTACGGCTACACTAGAAGGACAGTATTTGGTATCTGCGCTCTGCTGAAGCCAGTTACCTTCGGAAAAAG
AGTTGGTAGCTCTTGATCCGGCAAACAAACCACCGCTGGTAGCGGTGGTTTTTTTGTTTGCAAGCAGCAG
ATTACGCGCAGAAAAAAAGGATCTCAAGAAGATCCTTTGATCTTTTCTACGGGGTCTGACGCTCAGTGGA
ACGAAAACTCACGTTAAGGGATTTTGGTCATGAACAATAAAACTGTCTGCTTACATAAACAGTAATACAA
GGGGTGTTATGAGCCATATTCAACGGGAAACGTCTTGCTCTAGGCCGCGATTAAATTCCAACATGGATGC
TGATTTATATGGGTATAAATGGGCTCGCGATAATGTCGGGCAATCAGGTGCGACAATCTATCGATTGTAT
GGGAAGCCCGATGCGCCAGAGTTGTTTCTGAAACATGGCAAAGGTAGCGTTGCCAATGATGTTACAGATG
AGATGGTCAGACTAAACTGGCTGACGGAATTTATGCCTCTTCCGACCATCAAGCATTTTATCCGTACTCC
TGATGATGCATGGTTACTCACCACTGCGATCCCCGGGAAAACAGCATTCCAGGTATTAGAAGAATATCCT
GATTCAGGTGAAAATATTGTTGATGCGCTGGCAGTGTTCCTGCGCCGGTTGCATTCGATTCCTGTTTGTA
ATTGTCCTTTTAACAGCGATCGCGTATTTCGTCTCGCTCAGGCGCAATCACGAATGAATAACGGTTTGGT
TGATGCGAGTGATTTTGATGACGAGCGTAATGGCTGGCCTGTTGAACAAGTCTGGAAAGAAATGCATAAA
CTTTTGCCATTCTCACCGGATTCAGTCGTCACTCATGGTGATTTCTCACTTGATAACCTTATTTTTGACG
AGGGGAAATTAATAGGTTGTATTGATGTTGGACGAGTCGGAATCGCAGACCGATACCAGGATCTTGCCAT
CCTATGGAACTGCCTCGGTGAGTTTTCTCCTTCATTACAGAAACGGCTTTTTCAAAAATATGGTATTGAT
AATCCTGATATGAATAAATTGCAGTTTCATTTGATGCTCGATGAGTTTTTCTAAGAATTAATTCATGAGC
GGATACATATTTGAATGTATTTAGAAAAATAAACAAATAGGGGTTCCGCGCACATTTCCCCGAAAAGTGC
CACCTAAATTGTAAGCGTTAATATTTTGTTAAAAT
Features (pLannotate 1.2.2; 22 found; start..end, strand, type, name):
    463..510     -  terminator     T7 terminator: transcription terminator for bacteriophage T7 RNA polymerase
    518..567     -  CDS            SET1 (fragment): solubility-enhancement tag derived from T7 phage gene 10B
    577..594     -  CDS            9xHis (fragment): 9xHis affinity tag
    613..936     -  CDS            cha: CHAG_TRYCR - Experimental evidence at protein level: Swiss-Prot protein existence level 1. Tight-binding and reversible inhibitor of papain-like cysteine proteases. From Trypanosoma cruzi.
    940..1236    -  CDS            SMT3: SMT3_YEAST - Experimental evidence at protein level: Swiss-Prot protein existence level 1. Not known; suppressor of MIF2 mutations. From Saccharomyces cerevisiae (strain ATCC 204508 / S288c) (Baker's yeast).
   1244..1263    -  CDS            7xHis (fragment): 6xHis affinity tag
   1295..1317    -  RBS            RBS: efficient ribosome binding site from bacteriophage T7 gene 10 (Olins and Rangwala, 1989)
   1332..1356    -  protein_bind   lac operator: The lac repressor binds to the lac operator to inhibit transcription in E. coli. This inhibition can be relieved by adding lactose or isopropyl-β-D-thiogalactopyranoside (IPTG). lac repressor encoded by lacI
   1357..1375    -  promoter       T7 promoter: promoter for bacteriophage T7 RNA polymerase
   1401..1680    +  CDS            TcR (fragment): tetracycline efflux protein; tet; confers resistance to tetracycline
   1688..1765    +  promoter       lacI promoter: lacI
   1766..2848    +  CDS            lacI: lac repressor; lacI; The lac repressor binds to the lac operator to inhibit transcription in E. coli. This inhibition can be relieved by adding lactose or isopropyl-β-D-thiogalactopyranoside (IPTG).
   2861..2882    +  protein_bind   CAP binding site: CAP binding activates transcription in the presence of cAMP. E. coli catabolite activator protein
   2897..3188    +  CDS            TcR (fragment): tetracycline efflux protein; tet; confers resistance to tetracycline
   3260..3640    -  CDS            YPB1_ECOLX: Protein predicted: Swiss-Prot protein existence level 4. From Escherichia coli.
   3657..3848    +  CDS            rop: Rop protein, which maintains plasmids at low copy number; rop
   3950..4089    +  misc_feature   bom: basis of mobility region from pBR322
   4275..4863    -  rep_origin     ori: high-copy-number ColE1/pMB1/pBR322/pUC origin of replication
   4985..5800    +  CDS            KanR: aminoglycoside phosphotransferase; aph(3')-Ia; confers resistance to kanamycin in bacteria or G418 (Geneticin®) in eukaryotes
   5809..5866    -  promoter       AmpR promoter (fragment): bla
   5892..5921    -  rep_origin     M13 ori (fragment): M13 bacteriophage origin of replication; arrow indicates direction of (+) strand synthesis
   5919..426     -  rep_origin     f1 ori (across the origin) (sequence partly withheld): f1 bacteriophage origin of replication; arrow indicates direction of (+) strand synthesis
