[The description below was written by a language model from this plasmid's Addgene catalogue record and pLannotate feature annotations shown in this document.]
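Description:
pAIP4_2H7W is a bacterial expression plasmid built on the pET29b backbone for producing chagasin, the tight-binding, reversible inhibitor of papain-like cysteine proteases from Trypanosoma cruzi, in Escherichia coli. The plasmid is about 5.9 kb and is maintained through a ColE1/pBR322-type origin with the accompanying rop gene and bom region. The catalogue lists it as high copy, although rop normally moderates copy number. Selection is by kanamycin through the aph(3')-Ia gene. An f1 origin is also present. Short fragments annotated as tetracycline resistance, an AmpR promoter and an M13 origin appear to be backbone remnants rather than functional parts.

The 324 bp chagasin coding sequence, made from synthetic DNA, was inserted by Golden Gate assembly using BsaI sites that were destroyed in the process. Expression is driven by a T7 promoter with an adjacent lac operator and the T7 gene 10 ribosome binding site, and ends at the T7 terminator. The plasmid-borne lacI gene supplies repressor, so expression is inducible with IPTG in hosts that provide T7 RNA polymerase.

The protein is made as an N-terminal fusion to a polyhistidine tag (recorded as 10xHis) followed by yeast Smt3, the SUMO homologue. This arrangement allows metal-affinity capture and release of the target by a SUMO-specific protease, in line with the associated work on high-throughput purification by protease elution. The feature table also detects a partial His tag and a SET1 solubility-tag fragment between the insert and the terminator. The record does not say whether these are translated as part of the product.
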