Addgene plasmid #234220: pAIP4_2H7W
Purpose: Heterologous protein expression of chagasin in Escherichia coli
Depositing lab: Christopher Bahl. Depositing organization: AI Proteins. Publication: Facile, high-throughput protein purification enabled by high-efficiency protease elution. Cárcamo Noriega EN, Truebridge IS, Teets FD 3rd, Bowman JW 3rd, Rodriguez N, Howard TA, Bahl CD. Protein Sci. 2026 Sep;35(9):e70746. doi: 10.1002/pro.70746. PubMed 42555168.
Backbone
  Vector backbone: pET29b
  Backbone size w/o insert (bp): 5679
  Vector type: Bacterial Expression
Growth in bacteria
  Bacterial resistance: Kanamycin, 50 μg/mL
  Growth temperature: 37°C
  Growth strain: DH10B
  Copy number: High Copy
Gene/Insert
  Gene/Insert name: 2H7W (alt names: CHAG_TRYCR; Chagasin)
  Species: Trypanosoma cruzi
  Insert size (bp): 324
  Entrez Gene: Tc00.1047053506801.80 (a.k.a. Tc00.1047053506801.80)
  Promoter: T7
  Tag / fusion protein: 10x HisTag-Smt3 (N terminal on backbone)
  Cloning method: Golden Gate
  Sequencing primers: 5′ T7-promoter; 3′ T7-Term
Resource information
  A portion of this plasmid was derived from a plasmid made by: Synthetic DNA
Terms and licenses: Academic/Nonprofit Terms; Industry Terms
Depositor comments: 5' cloning site: BsaI (destroyed), 3' cloning site: BsaI (destroyed)
How to cite: pAIP4_2H7W was a gift from Christopher Bahl (Addgene plasmid # 234220 ; http://n2t.net/addgene:234220 ; RRID:Addgene_234220)
